>Addgene plasmid #222940 | pSrRGECO1 | addgene full sequence | sequence record 461122 | Addgene NGS Result
GACGAAAGGGCCTCGTGATACGCCTATTTTTATAGGTTAATGTCATGATAATAATGGTTTCTTAGACGTC
AGGTGGCACTTTTCGGGGAAATGTGCGCGGAACCCCTATTTGTTTATTTTTCTAAATACATTCAAATATG
TATCCGCTCATGAGACAATAACCCTGATAAATGCTTCAATAATATTGAAAAAGGAAGAGTATGAGTATTC
AACATTTCCGTGTCGCCCTTATTCCCTTTTTTGCGGCATTTTGCCTTCCTGTTTTTGCTCACCCAGAAAC
GCTGGTGAAAGTAAAAGATGCTGAAGATCAGTTGGGTGCACGAGTGGGTTACATCGAACTGGATCTCAAC
AGCGGTAAGATCCTTGAGAGTTTTCGCCCCGAAGAACGTTTTCCAATGATGAGCACTTTTAAAGTTCTGC
TATGTGGCGCGGTATTATCCCGTATTGACGCCGGGCAAGAGCAACTCGGTCGCCGCATACACTATTCTCA
GAATGACTTGGTTGAGTACTCACCAGTCACAGAAAAGCATCTTACGGATGGCATGACAGTAAGAGAATTA
TGCAGTGCTGCCATAACCATGAGTGATAACACTGCGGCCAACTTACTTCTGACAACGATCGGAGGACCGA
AGGAGCTAACCGCTTTTTTGCACAACATGGGGGATCATGTAACTCGCCTTGATCGTTGGGAACCGGAGCT
GAATGAAGCCATACCAAACGACGAGCGTGACACCACGATGCCTGTAGCAATGGCAACAACGTTGCGCAAA
CTATTAACTGGCGAACTACTTACTCTAGCTTCCCGGCAACAATTAATAGACTGGATGGAGGCGGATAAAG
TTGCAGGACCACTTCTGCGCTCGGCCCTTCCGGCTGGCTGGTTTATTGCTGATAAATCTGGAGCCGGTGA
GCGTGGGTCTCGCGGTATCATTGCAGCACTGGGGCCAGATGGTAAGCCCTCCCGTATCGTAGTTATCTAC
ACGACGGGGAGTCAGGCAACTATGGATGAACGAAATAGACAGATCGCTGAGATAGGTGCCTCACTGATTA
AGCATTGGTAACTGTCAGACCAAGTTTACTCATATATACTTTAGATTGATTTAAAACTTCATTTTTAATT
TAAAAGGATCTAGGTGAAGATCCTTTTTGATAATCTCATGACCAAAATCCCTTAACGTGAGTTTTCGTTC
CACTGAGCGTCAGACCCCGTAGAAAAGATCAAAGGATCTTCTTGAGATCCTTTTTTTCTGCGCGTAATCT
GCTGCTTGCAAACAAAAAAACCACCGCTACCAGCGGTGGTTTGTTTGCCGGATCAAGAGCTACCAACTCT
TTTTCCGAAGGTAACTGGCTTCAGCAGAGCGCAGATACCAAATACTGTTCTTCTAGTGTAGCCGTAGTTA
GGCCACCACTTCAAGAACTCTGTAGCACCGCCTACATACCTCGCTCTGCTAATCCTGTTACCAGTGGCTG
CTGCCAGTGGCGATAAGTCGTGTCTTACCGGGTTGGACTCAAGACGATAGTTACCGGATAAGGCGCAGCG
GTCGGGCTGAACGGGGGGTTCGTGCACACAGCCCAGCTTGGAGCGAACGACCTACACCGAACTGAGATAC
CTACAGCGTGAGCTATGAGAAAGCGCCACGCTTCCCGAAGGGAGAAAGGCGGACAGGTATCCGGTAAGCG
GCAGGGTCGGAACAGGAGAGCGCACGAGGGAGCTTCCAGGGGGAAACGCCTGGTATCTTTATAGTCCTGT
CGGGTTTCGCCACCTCTGACTTGAGCGTCGATTTTTGTGATGCTCGTCAGGGGGGCGGAGCCTATGGAAA
AACGCCAGCAACGCGGCCTTTTTACGGTTCCTGGCCTTTTGCTGGCCTTTTGCTCACATGTTCTTTCCTG
CGTTATCCCCTGATTCTGTGGATAACCGTATTACCGCCTTTGAGTGAGCTGATACCGCTCGCCGCAGCCG
AACGACCGAGCGCAGCGAGTCAGTGAGCGAGGAAGCGGAAGAGCGCCCAATACGCAAACCGCCTCTCCCC
GCGCGTTGGCCGATTCATTAATGCAGCTGGCACGACAGGTTTCCCGACTGGAAAGCGGGCAGTGAGCGCA
ACGCAATTAATGTGAGTTAGCTCACTCATTAGGCACCCCAGGCTTTACACTTTATGCTTCCGGCTCGTAT
GTTGTGTGGAATTGTGAGCGGATAACAATTTCACACAGGAAACAGCTATGACCATGATTACGCCAAGCTT
GTAACAAACTGCCCTGCACCTCGTCTGCCACCTCGGTTGCCACCTTGTCCTCGTTCCCCACCACCTTGTC
CTCGTCCGCTGCCAGCATCGCGATCAGCGTGCTTGCGCTTGGCGCTGCTGCTGCCGGACTTCCCGTTATC
GGCCATACTTTTTGTGGTGTTTCCAGGCGAGATGCGCTGTTGGCAAAGCAAAATGGCAAAACGGCCTTTG
CCACACGCCATCCTCGCCTCACCTCGACGTGCGGCTTTCCTAAACAGGAAACCTGACGAAACGAATTGAG
CGCATTGGCACACGTGTGCTGTGCGCTTTGTGTCGCTGCATGCTATCCACCACGCACCACCCAATCAGTC
CAACTGTGACGTGTCACGCCTAGGCGAAAAAGCGGCGAGAGCGCCAAAGCAAACGCCAAACAAAAACCAA
AGAAGAGCAAACGCAGCGAACTGATGTGAGACAAGGGGGCGGTGCAATGCGTCACTGAACGTGCAAAAGC
CAAAAACAACCAAGAAGCAGCTGCACAACACAACAACAACAACAACAACAACAACACCTTGTTGTCGCAG
CTCTACGTTTGGCATTTTCCTGTTGTTCTCTCTTGCGATCAGTCCGTGTCTCTTTTCTCCCCCTTTTCCC
AGACCACAACCACAAAACAACCAGCCATGGTGGACAGCAGCCGCCGCAAGTGGAACAAGGCCGGCCACGC
CGTGCGCGCCATCGGCCGCCTGAGCAGCCCGGTGGTGAGCGAGCGCATGTACCCGGAGGACGGCGCCCTG
AAGAGCGAGATCAAGAAGGGCCTGCGCCTGAAGGACGGCGGCCACTACGCCGCCGAGGTGAAGACGACGT
ACAAGGCCAAGAAGCCGGTGCAGCTGCCGGGCGCCTACATCGTGGACATCAAGCTGGACATCGTGAGCCA
CAACGAGGACTACACGATCGTGGAGCAGTGCGAGCGCGCCGAGGGCCGCCACAGCACGGGCGGCATGGAC
GAGCTGTACAAGGGCGGCACGGGCGGCAGCCTGGTGAGCAAGGGCGAGGAGGACAACATGGCCATCATCA
AGGAGTTCATGCGCTTCAAGGTGCACATGGAGGGCAGCGTGAACGGCCACGAGTTCGAGATCGAGGGCGA
GGGCGAGGGCCGCCCGTACGAGGCCTTCCAGACGGCCAAGCTGAAGGTGACGAAGGGCGGCCCGCTGCCG
TTCGCCTGGGACATCCTGAGCCCGCAGTTCATGTACGGCAGCAAGGCCTACATCAAGCACCCGGCCGACA
TCCCGGACTACTTCAAGCTGAGCTTCCCGGAGGGCTTCCGCTGGGAGCGCGTGATGAACTTCGAGGACGG
CGGCATCATCCACGTGAACCAGGACAGCAGCCTGCAGGACGGCGTGTTCATCTACAAGGTGAAGCTGCGC
GGCACGAACTTCCCGCCGGACGGCCCGGTGATGCAGAAGAAGACGATGGGCTGGGAGGCCACGCGCGACC
AGCTGACGGAGGAGCAGATCGCCGAGTTCAAGGAGGCCTTCAGCCTGTTCGACAAGGACGGCGACGGCAC
GATCACGACGAAGGAGCTGGGCACGGTGATGCGCAGCCTGGGCCAGAACCCGACGGAGGCCGAGCTGCAG
GACATGATCAACGAGGTGGACGCCGACGGCGACGGCACGTTCGACTTCCCGGAGTTCCTGACGATGATGG
CCCGCAAGATGAACGACACGGACAGCGAGGAGGAGATCCGCGAGGCCTTCCGCGTGTTCGACAAGGACGG
CAACGGCTACATCGGCGCCGCCGAGCTGCGCCACGTGATGACGGACCTGGGCGAGAAGCTGACGGACGAG
GAGGTGGACGAGATGATCCGCGTGGCCGACATCGACGGCGACGGCCAGGTGAACTACGAGGAGTTCGTGC
AGATGATGACGGCCAAGTAAGAGCTCCCCCCAGCATTATCACGTCTACTGTGTGTATGTTGTCGCTCTCT
GTTTGACCTCTCTCTTGTCTACTATGTTGCCTCTCTCTCTTTCTTGATTGCACCCCTTTCCTCGCTACGA
CTACTACGACTTCCGCTACCTTGACTTTGTTGGCTTGTTGCCACCTTTTGGTCTTGCGTTTCGTCTGCTC
GTCACTCTTGTCTCTTTTTGACGACTTGTGTGTGATGACGGCGTGAGGCTGTGACTGACTGACTCTCAAC
AACTTCCAATAAAAACCCCTACATCGCACGTGACTGACTGCACATTTAGTGAAGGGAAGGAAAAGAAGTG
AGGTGTTTTCATGTACATGAGGCTTGTCGTTGCTCGGGCACCGCTCATTGATCGTCACAGTTATACATTG
GGGGGAAGGATAGTTACACTGGCATAGTGGGTTTATTGCGGGGCCCAAGGGCTCGGCATGACGTGCACAA
GAAGCAGAATCAACTCACAACAAGCGCACGTGGCACGCGTCGACACGAGGACAACAGCAAAAGAGGCAAC
AAGGTGGCAATGACCAACGAGGCGCACCGGGCTTGCGGGTCATGCACCAGGTACGAGGACCCTCGGGGAC
CTCCACGTCGGCGGTGACGGTGAAGCCGAGACGCTCGTAGAAGGGGAGGTTGCGAGGAGCGGAGGTCTCG
AGGAAAGCAGGGACACCAGCACGCTCAGCGGCCTCGACGCCAGGGAGGACGACGGCAGAGCCGAGACCCT
TGCCCTGGTGGTCAGGAGAGACGCCGACGGTGGCGAGGAACCAGGCGGGCTCCTTGGGGCGGTGGGGGGC
GAGGAGGCCCTCCATCTGCTGCTGAGCGGCGAGACGGGAGCCAGACAGCTCAGCCATGCGGGGGCCGATC
TCAGCGAAGACAGCACCGGCCTCGACAGACTCAGGGGTGGTCCAGACAGCGACAGCAGCACCGTCGTCGG
CGACCCAGACCTTCCCGATGTCGAGGCCGACGCGGGTGAGGAACAGCTCCTGCAGCTCGGTGACACGCTC
GATGTGGCGGTCAGGGTCGACGGTGTGACGGGTAGCAGGGTAGTCAGCGAAGGCAGCGGCGAGGGTACGG
ACAGCACGGGGCACGTCGTCACGGGTAGCGAGGCGGACGGTAGGCTTGTACTCCGTACCAGACATGTTGC
TGGTTGTTGATGGTGTTGACGGTAAACGGGGTCAAAGAAGAAGACGACGCGAAAAGACTGCTCACGTGGC
ACGAGGAAAAAGAGCAGAGAAATAAATGGTGTTGGTGGACGGAGAAGGGGAGGAAGGAAGGAAGGCAGGA
AGGAAGTCAGGAGGGGAAGAAAAAAAGGCAAGGAAAGCGACGAGAAGGGAAAGGCATTTGTGAGCGGACA
ATGTGAACGTTTCACGTGCGTGTGTATTGTGTGTGCGTGCGTGCGTGTGTGCTTGAGCGCTGGCTTGTAT
TGGTGATGGCTTGTATTGGTTATGTTGGTGGTGTGAAACATAACACACGACCATGCGTGCGAGCAATGCT
TTTGTGCGGGTGCGGTGGTGGCTGTCTTTTATCTCGTCGTCATTGCTCGCCCTTCCCTTCCCTTCACCTC
TTTCCTAGTCTCCTCTCCTCTCCCTCATCCTTGTCGCTCTTCGCGTGGCTCGCCTTGCACCAACCACCAA
CCACCAACCATACAACCACCACCACCTCTCATCATCCATAGAAGCTCACTCATATCCGTCGACGAAACCA
ACCTCTTGAGCTGCAGACTGACTCAATGAAAAAGGCAGATGCACATGCGCCAATGCCGCAAACCCCTCTC
CTTGTTTCTCGCAGCCACTCTGCGTGTAACAGGCTGAGTGAGCAGAAGCAAGAACGAAGCCACACGCGGC
CACGCCACGCACACAGGCCAGACACAAGCCCAGCAAGCACTTTTTTTTTCATGGGGATTGTGCGGGAGTT
TGTGTTGTCGACAGCGAGCACGTGGTCGCATCTTTCGCAACATTCGCGTTTCTGGGCCAGAAACGGGTCC
AGAAACGGGTCGTGTGGTACGGGCCCAAGTTGTGTCGGCAGGAAATTTGGTGCAAATCACACACAAATCA
GCGTGCGCCCATGACAAAGAGGCGCGCAAGCAATGCACGCGAACCTTCCTCGCCATTTGTGCTGACTCGA
CACGTTGGTATCTGTTGCAAATTGTACAGAAGTCACTGTTGCAATTGGCAAAAGTTGGGTGGGAGACAGA
GAACGACGACGACAAACGACAACAAGACTGCAGTCGTTACAGGATCCCCGGGTACCGAGCTCGAATTCAC
TGGCCGTCGTTTTACAACGTCGTGACTGGGAAAACCCTGGCGTTACCCAACTTAATCGCCTTGCAGCACA
TCCCCCTTTCGCCAGCTGGCGTAATAGCGAAGAGGCCCGCACCGATCGCCCTTCCCAACAGTTGCGCAGC
CTGAATGGCGAATGGCGCCTGATGCGGTATTTTCTCCTTACGCATCTGTGCGGTATTTCACACCGCATAT
GGTGCACTCTCAGTACAATCTGCTCTGATGCCGCATAGTTAAGCCAGCCCCGACACCCGCCAACACCCGC
TGACGCGCCCTGACGGGCTTGTCTGCTCCCGGCATCCGCTTACAGACAAGCTGTGACCGTCTCCGGGAGC
TGCATGTGTCAGAGGTTTTCACCGTCATCACCGAAACGCGCGA
Features (pLannotate 1.2.2; 15 found; start..end, strand, type, name):
     96..200     +  promoter       AmpR promoter: bla
    201..1061    +  CDS            AmpR: β-lactamase; bla; confers resistance to ampicillin, carbenicillin, and related antibiotics
   1232..1820    +  rep_origin     ori: high-copy-number ColE1/pMB1/pBR322/pUC origin of replication
   2003..2095    +  CDS            lacI (fragment): lac repressor; lacI; The lac repressor binds to the lac operator to inhibit transcription in E. coli. This inhibition can be relieved by adding lactose or isopropyl-β-D-thiogalactopyranoside (IPTG).
   2108..2129    +  protein_bind   CAP binding site: CAP binding activates transcription in the presence of cAMP. E. coli catabolite activator protein
   2144..2174    +  promoter       lac promoter: promoter for the E. coli lac operon
   2182..2198    +  protein_bind   lac operator: The lac repressor binds to the lac operator to inhibit transcription in E. coli. This inhibition can be relieved by adding lactose or isopropyl-β-D-thiogalactopyranoside (IPTG). lac repressor encoded by lacI
   2981..3232    +  CDS            mApple (fragment): mApple is a basic (constitutively fluorescent) red fluorescent protein published in 2008, derived from Discosoma sp.. It is reported to be a rapidly-maturing monomer with high acid sensitivity.
   3251..3772    +  CDS            mApple (fragment): mApple is a basic (constitutively fluorescent) red fluorescent protein published in 2008, derived from Discosoma sp.. It is reported to be a rapidly-maturing monomer with high acid sensitivity.
   3734..4057    +  CDS            CALN_CHICK (fragment): Experimental evidence at transcript level: Swiss-Prot protein existence level 2. From Gallus gallus (Chicken).
   4713..5306    -  CDS            pac: PUAC_STRAD - Protein predicted: Swiss-Prot protein existence level 4. Detoxification of puromycin. From Streptomyces alboniger.
   6411..6438    -  misc_feature   MCS (fragment): pUC18/19 multiple cloning site
   6435..6592    +  CDS            lacZα (fragment): LacZα fragment of β-galactosidase; lacZ fragment
   6598..6697    -  misc_feature   bom (fragment): basis of mobility region from pBR322
   6799..1       -  CDS            rop (fragment) (across the origin): Rop protein, which maintains plasmids at low copy number; rop
