[The description below was written by a language model from this plasmid's Addgene catalogue record and pLannotate feature annotations shown in this document.]
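Description:
pSrRGECO1 is a 6,833 bp expression plasmid for the choanoflagellate Salpingoeca rosetta, built on the NK802 backbone by removing that vector's mCherry coding sequence and putting the red genetically encoded calcium indicator RGECO1 in its place. In E. coli it behaves as a pUC-type plasmid. It carries a high-copy ColE1/pMB1-family origin and a β-lactamase gene with its own promoter for ampicillin selection. It also retains cloning-vector remnants with no role in the payload: a lac promoter/operator and CAP site, and fragments of lacI, lacZα, the pUC multiple cloning site, bom and rop.

The synthetic RGECO1 insert (about 1.25 kb) appears in the feature table as two adjacent mApple fragments followed by a calmodulin-like segment. This pattern fits a sensor in which a circularly permuted mApple-derived fluorescent protein is coupled to a calcium-binding domain, so that calcium binding changes red fluorescence. Downstream, on the opposite strand, lies pac, the Streptomyces alboniger puromycin N-acetyltransferase gene, which allows puromycin selection of transfected S. rosetta cells. The two genes therefore sit in separate, convergently oriented cassettes. The stretches flanking them are not annotated, and the record does not name the promoters or terminators that drive either gene in the choanoflagellate.

The stated purpose is co-expression of the calcium indicator and the resistance marker in S. rosetta. The associated work concerns electrical signaling and coordinated behavior in this close relative of animals, which is consistent with use for live imaging of intracellular calcium dynamics.
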