Addgene plasmid #222940: pSrRGECO1
Purpose: Expresses RGECO1 (fluorescent calcium indicator) and pac (puromycin resistance) in the Choanoflagellate, Salpingoeca rosetta
Depositing lab: Pawel Burkhardt. Depositing organization: University of Bergen. Publication: Electrical signaling and coordinated behavior in the closest relative of animals. Colgren J, Burkhardt P. Sci Adv. 2025 Jan 10;11(2):eadr7434. doi: 10.1126/sciadv.adr7434. Epub 2025 Jan 8. PubMed 39772683.
Backbone
  Vector backbone: NK802
  Backbone manufacturer: Nicole King
  Backbone size w/o insert (bp): 6293
  Total vector size (bp): 6833
  Modifications to backbone: mCherry sequence removed (714bp)
  Vector type: Salpingoeca rosetta expression
  Selectable markers: Puromycin
Growth in bacteria
  Bacterial resistance: Ampicillin, 100 μg/mL
  Growth temperature: 37°C
  Growth strain: DH5alpha
  Copy number: Unknown
Gene/Insert
  Gene/Insert name: RGECO1
  Species: Synthetic
  Insert size (bp): 1253
Terms and licenses: Academic/Nonprofit Terms; Industry Terms: Not Available to Industry
Depositor comments: Please visit https://doi.org/10.1101/2024.06.19.599169 for bioRxiv preprint.
How to cite: pSrRGECO1 was a gift from Pawel Burkhardt (Addgene plasmid # 222940 ; http://n2t.net/addgene:222940 ; RRID:Addgene_222940)
